>Addgene plasmid #132376 | pGD255 | addgene full sequence | sequence record 258685 | Addgene NGS Result
TAGGCACCCCAGGCTTTACACTTTATGCTTCCGGCTCGTATGTTGTGTGGAATTGTGAGCGGATAACAAT
TTCACACGAGCTATTTAGGTGACACTATAGAAGTGAAGCTTGGTCTCATCAGGCAGCGGCTCTGGATCGG
CGGCCGCTGCAATGGTGAGCAAGGGCGAGGAGCTGTTCACCGGGGTGGTGCCCATCCTGGTCGAGCTGGA
CGGCGACGTAAACGGCCACAAGTTCAGCGTGTCCGGCGAGGGCGAGGGCGATGCCACCTACGGCAAGCTG
ACCCTGAAGCTGATCTGCACCACCGGCAAGCTGCCCGTGCCCTGGCCCACCCTCGTGACCACCCTGGGCT
ACGGCCTGCAGTGCTTCGCCCGCTACCCCGACCACATGAAGCAGCACGACTTCTTCAAGTCCGCCATGCC
CGAAGGCTACGTCCAGGAGCGCACCATCTTCTTCAAGGACGACGGCAACTACAAGACCCGCGCCGAGGTG
AAGTTCGAGGGCGACACCCTGGTGAACCGCATCGAGCTGAAGGGCATCGACTTCAAGGAGGACGGCAACA
TCCTGGGGCACAAGCTGGAGTACAACTACAACAGCCACAACGTCTATATCACCGCCGACAAGCAGAAGAA
CGGCATCAAGGCCAACTTCAAGATCCGCCACAACATCGAGGACGGCGGCGTGCAGCTCGCCGACCACTAC
CAGCAGAACACCCCCATCGGCGACGGCCCCGTGCTGCTGCCCGACAACCACTACCTGAGCTACCAGTCCG
CCCTGAGCAAAGACCCCAACGAGAAGCGCGATCACATGGTCCTGCTGGAGTTCGTGACCGCCGCCGGGAT
CACTCTCGGCATGGACGAGCTGTACAAGTAACTGCTGAGACCGAATTCTCGCCCTATAGTGAGTCGTATT
ACCTGGCCGTCGTTTTACAACGTCGTGACTGGGAAAACCCTGGCGTTACCCAACTTAATCGCCTTGCAGC
ACATCCCCCTTTCGCCAGCTGGCGTAATAGCGAAGAGGCCCGCACCGATCGCCCTTCCCAACAGTTGCGC
AGCCTGAATGGCGAATGGCGCCTGATGCGGTATTTTCTCCTTACGCATCTGTGCGGTATTTCACACCGCA
TATGGTGCACTCTCAGTACAATCTGCTCTGATGCCGCATAGTTAAGCCAGCCCCGACACCCGCCAACACC
CGCTGACGCGCCCTGACGGGCTTGTCTGCTCCCGGCATCCGCTTACAGACAAGCTGTGACCGTCTCCGGG
AGCTGCATGTGTCAGAGGTTTTCACCGTCATCACCGAAACGCGCGAGACGAAAGGGCCTCGTGATACGCC
TATTTTTATAGGTTAATGTCATGATAATAATGGTTTCTTAGACGTCAGGTGGCACTTTTCGGGGAAATGT
GCGCGGAACCCCTATTTGTTTATTTTTCTAAATACATTCAAATATGTATCCGCTCATGAGACAATAACCC
TGATAAATGCTTCAATAATATTGAAAAAGGAAGAGTATGAGTATTCAACATTTCCGTGTCGCCCTTATTC
CCTTTTTTGCGGCATTTTGCCTTCCTGTTTTTGCTCACCCAGAAACGCTGGTGAAAGTAAAAGATGCTGA
AGATCAGTTGGGTGCACGAGTGGGTTACATCGAACTGGATCTCAACAGCGGTAAGATCCTTGAGAGTTTT
CGCCCCGAAGAACGTTTTCCAATGATGAGCACTTTTAAAGTTCTGCTATGTGGCGCGGTATTATCCCGTA
TTGACGCCGGGCAAGAGCAACTCGGTCGCCGCATACACTATTCTCAGAATGACTTGGTTGAGTACTCACC
AGTCACAGAAAAGCATCTTACGGATGGCATGACAGTAAGAGAATTATGCAGTGCTGCCATAACCATGAGT
GATAACACTGCGGCCAACTTACTTCTGACAACGATCGGAGGACCGAAGGAGCTAACCGCTTTTTTGCACA
ACATGGGGGATCATGTAACTCGCCTTGATCGTTGGGAACCGGAGCTGAATGAAGCCATACCAAACGACGA
GCGTGACACCACGATGCCTGTAGCAATGGCAACAACGTTGCGCAAACTATTAACTGGCGAACTACTTACT
CTAGCTTCCCGGCAACAATTAATAGACTGGATGGAGGCGGATAAAGTTGCAGGACCACTTCTGCGCTCGG
CCCTTCCGGCTGGCTGGTTTATTGCTGATAAATCTGGAGCCGGTGAGCGTGGCTCTCGAGGTATCATTGC
AGCACTGGGGCCAGATGGTAAGCCCTCCCGTATCGTAGTTATCTACACGACGGGGAGTCAGGCAACTATG
GATGAACGAAATAGACAGATCGCTGAGATAGGTGCCTCACTGATTAAGCATTGGTAACTGTCAGACCAAG
TTTACTCATATATACTTTAGATTGATTTAAAACTTCATTTTTAATTTAAAAGGATCTAGGTGAAGATCCT
TTTTGATAATCTCATGACCAAAATCCCTTAACGTGAGTTTTCGTTCCACTGAGCGTCAGACCCCGTAGAA
AAGATCAAAGGATCTTCTTGAGATCCTTTTTTTCTGCGCGTAATCTGCTGCTTGCAAACAAAAAAACCAC
CGCTACCAGCGGTGGTTTGTTTGCCGGATCAAGAGCTACCAACTCTTTTTCCGAAGGTAACTGGCTTCAG
CAGAGCGCAGATACCAAATACTGTTCTTCTAGTGTAGCCGTAGTTAGGCCACCACTTCAAGAACTCTGTA
GCACCGCCTACATACCTCGCTCTGCTAATCCTGTTACCAGTGGCTGCTGCCAGTGGCGATAAGTCGTGTC
TTACCGGGTTGGACTCAAGACGATAGTTACCGGATAAGGCGCAGCGGTCGGGCTGAACGGGGGGTTCGTG
CACACAGCCCAGCTTGGAGCGAACGACCTACACCGAACTGAGATACCTACAGCGTGAGCTATGAGAAAGC
GCCACGCTTCCCGAAGGGAGAAAGGCGGACAGGTATCCGGTAAGCGGCAGGGTCGGAACAGGAGAGCGCA
CGAGGGAGCTTCCAGGGGGAAACGCCTGGTATCTTTATAGTCCTGTCGGGTTTCGCCACCTCTGACTTGA
GCGTCGATTTTTGTGATGCTCGTCAGGGGGGCGGAGCCTATGGAAAAACGCCAGCAACGCGGCCTTTTTA
CGGTTCCTGGCCTTTTGCTGGCCTTTTGCTCACATGTTCTTTCCTGCGTTATCCCCTGATTCTGTGGATA
ACCGTATTACCGCCTTTGAGTGAGCTGATACCGCTCGCCGCAGCCGAACGACCGAGCGCAGCGAGTCAGT
GAGCGAGGAAGCGGAAGAGCGCCCAATACGCAAACCGCCTCTCCCCGCGCGTTGGCCGATTCATTAATGC
AGCTGGCACGACAGGTTTCCCGACTGGAAAGCGGGCAGTGAGCGCAACGCAATTAATGTGAGTTAGCTCA
CTCAT
Features (pLannotate 1.2.2; 13 found; start..end, strand, type, name):
     15..45      +  promoter       lac promoter: promoter for the E. coli lac operon
     53..69      +  protein_bind   lac operator: The lac repressor binds to the lac operator to inhibit transcription in E. coli. This inhibition can be relieved by adding lactose or isopropyl-β-D-thiogalactopyranoside (IPTG). lac repressor encoded by lacI
     83..101     +  promoter       SP6 promoter: promoter for bacteriophage SP6 RNA polymerase
    152..871     +  CDS            Venus: yellow fluorescent protein (YFP) with fast and efficient maturation (Nagai et al., 2002) mammalian codon-optimized
    893..911     -  promoter       T7 promoter: promoter for bacteriophage T7 RNA polymerase
    913..1065    +  CDS            lacZα (fragment): LacZα fragment of β-galactosidase; lacZ fragment
   1071..1170    -  misc_feature   bom (fragment): basis of mobility region from pBR322
   1272..1307    -  CDS            rop (fragment): Rop protein, which maintains plasmids at low copy number; rop
   1402..1506    +  promoter       AmpR promoter: bla
   1507..2367    +  CDS            AmpR: β-lactamase; bla; confers resistance to ampicillin, carbenicillin, and related antibiotics
   2538..3126    +  rep_origin     ori: high-copy-number ColE1/pMB1/pBR322/pUC origin of replication
   3309..3401    +  CDS            lacI (fragment): lac repressor; lacI; The lac repressor binds to the lac operator to inhibit transcription in E. coli. This inhibition can be relieved by adding lactose or isopropyl-β-D-thiogalactopyranoside (IPTG).
   3414..3435    +  protein_bind   CAP binding site: CAP binding activates transcription in the presence of cAMP. E. coli catabolite activator protein
