[The description below was written by a language model from this plasmid's Addgene catalogue record and pLannotate feature annotations shown in this document.]
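Description:
pGD255 is a GreenGate entry plasmid built on the pGGD000 backbone, the module position used in the GreenGate Golden Gate cloning system for C-terminal tags. It is a small (about 3.4 kb), high-copy E. coli plasmid that replicates from a ColE1/pUC-type origin and is selected with ampicillin through the bla (AmpR) gene and its own promoter. The rest of the backbone consists of remnants typical of a general cloning vector: a lac promoter, lac operator and CAP binding site, fragments of lacZα, lacI, rop and the pBR322 bom region, and SP6 and T7 phage promoters flanking the insert site. These elements are not part of the intended payload.

The insert is a roughly 750 bp linker-Venus module. Venus is a fast-maturing yellow fluorescent protein, annotated here as a mammalian codon-optimized coding sequence of about 720 bp, and the short stretch ahead of it would account for the linker named in the record, although the feature table does not annotate the linker separately. The module carries no plant promoter or terminator of its own. In the GreenGate scheme, an entry module like this one is excised with a type IIS restriction enzyme and ligated in a defined order with promoter, coding sequence, terminator and resistance modules into a plant destination vector, so that Venus is fused in frame to the C-terminus of a protein of interest. The type IIS sites and overhangs are not annotated in the table. The plasmid belongs to a set of fluorescent protein modules assembled for evaluating and choosing fluorophore pairs for FRET experiments in plants, where Venus would serve as one partner of such a pair.
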