Addgene plasmid #132376: pGD255
Purpose: contains the sequence of Venus for C-term fusions in the pGGD000 backbone (GreenGate)
Depositing lab: Rüdiger Simon. Publication: Over the rainbow: A practical guide for fluorescent protein selection in plant FRET experiments. Denay G, Schultz P, Hansch S, Weidtkamp-Peters S, Simon R. Plant Direct. 2019 Dec 6;3(12):e00189. doi: 10.1002/pld3.189. eCollection 2019 Dec. PubMed 31844834.
Backbone
  Vector backbone: pGGD000
  Backbone size w/o insert (bp): 2682
  Total vector size (bp): 3435
  Vector type: GreenGate Entry plasmid
Growth in bacteria
  Bacterial resistance: Ampicillin, 100 μg/mL
  Growth temperature: 37°C
  Growth strain: DH5alpha
  Copy number: High Copy
Gene/Insert
  Gene/Insert name: linker-Venus
  Insert size (bp): 753
Terms and licenses: Academic/Nonprofit Terms; Industry Terms: Not Available to Industry
Depositor comments: Please visit https://www.biorxiv.org/content/10.1101/734616v2 for bioRxiv preprint.
How to cite: pGD255 was a gift from Rüdiger Simon (Addgene plasmid # 132376 ; http://n2t.net/addgene:132376 ; RRID:Addgene_132376)
